Addgene plasmid #219952: pSGEM hKCNQ1
Purpose: Expresses human KCNQ1 in Xenopus laevis oocytes
Depositing lab: Niels Decher. Depositing organization: Philipps-Universitaet Marburg. Publication: KCNQ1 is an essential mediator of the sex-dependent perception of moderate cold temperatures. Kiper AK, Wegner S, Kadala A, Rinne S, Schutte S, Winter Z, Bertoune MAR, Touska F, Matschke V, Wrobel E, Streit AK, Lang F, Schmidt C, Schulze-Bahr E, Schafer MK, Voelkl J, Seebohm G, Zimmermann K, Decher N. Proc Natl Acad Sci U S A. 2024 Jun 18;121(25):e2322475121. doi: 10.1073/pnas.2322475121. Epub 2024 Jun 10. PubMed 38857404.
Backbone
  Vector backbone: pSGEM
  Backbone size w/o insert (bp): 3106
  Total vector size (bp): 5165
  Vector type: Xenopus laevis expression
Growth in bacteria
  Bacterial resistance: Ampicillin, 100 μg/mL
  Growth temperature: 37°C
  Growth strain: DH5alpha
  Copy number: High Copy
Gene/Insert
  Gene/Insert name: KCNQ1 (alt names: Kv7.1; KvLQT1)
  Species: H. sapiens (human)
  Insert size (bp): 2059
  Mutation: contains silent sequence variations
  GenBank ID: NM_000218.3
  Entrez Gene: KCNQ1 (a.k.a. ATFB1, ATFB3, JLNS1, KCNA8, KCNA9, KVLQT1, Kv1.9, Kv7.1, LQT, LQT1, RWS, SQT2, WRS)
  Cloning method: Restriction Enzyme; 5′ cloning site EcoRI (unknown if destroyed); 3′ cloning site HindIII (unknown if destroyed)
  Sequencing primers: 5′ TAATACGACTCACTATAGGG
Terms and licenses: Academic/Nonprofit Terms; Industry Terms
How to cite: pSGEM hKCNQ1 was a gift from Niels Decher (Addgene plasmid # 219952 ; http://n2t.net/addgene:219952 ; RRID:Addgene_219952)
