[The description below was written by a language model from this plasmid's Addgene catalogue record and pLannotate feature annotations shown in this document.]
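Description:
pSGEM hKCNQ1 is a Xenopus laevis oocyte expression plasmid that serves as a template for in vitro synthesis of cRNA encoding the human voltage-gated potassium channel KCNQ1 (also called Kv7.1 or KvLQT1). It is built on the roughly 3.1 kb pSGEM backbone, with the approximately 2.06 kb human KCNQ1 cDNA cloned between EcoRI and HindIII sites. The catalogue gives a total size of 5,165 bp, while the sequenced record is 5,151 nt. The plasmid is propagated in E. coli through a high-copy ColE1/pUC-type origin and selected with ampicillin via the β-lactamase gene and its own promoter. Fragments of lacZα, lacI, rop and bom, together with a lac promoter, operator and CAP site, are backbone remnants with no evident role in the construct's use.

The functional cassette begins with a bacteriophage T7 promoter spanning the sequence origin. It is followed in the sense orientation by the Xenopus β-globin 5′-UTR, the KCNQ1 coding sequence, a short remnant of a multiple cloning site, and the Xenopus β-globin 3′-UTR. Transcription by T7 RNA polymerase therefore yields a KCNQ1 message flanked by globin untranslated regions, which generally enhance translation and stability of injected RNA in oocytes. An SP6 promoter lies downstream in the opposite orientation and would produce antisense transcripts. The record notes that the insert carries silent sequence variations relative to the reference transcript, so the encoded protein should be unchanged, and no epitope tags or reporters are annotated. The construct is intended for heterologous expression of KCNQ1 in oocytes. Such expression is commonly used for electrophysiological characterisation of channel currents, and the associated study concerns the role of KCNQ1 in perceiving moderate cold.
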