Features (pLannotate 1.2.2; 16 found; start..end, strand, type, name):
     34..76      +  5'UTR          Xenopus globin 5'-UTR: translational enhancer from the 5'-UTR of the major beta-globin gene of Xenopus laevis
    157..2184    +  CDS            KCNQ1 (sequence withheld): KCNQ1_HUMAN - Also known as KCNA8 From Homo sapiens (Human).
   2196..2235    +  misc_feature   MCS (fragment): pBluescript multiple cloning site
   2257..2382    +  3'UTR          Xenopus globin 3'-UTR: 3'-UTR of the major beta-globin gene of Xenopus laevis
   2476..2494    -  promoter       SP6 promoter: promoter for bacteriophage SP6 RNA polymerase
   2536..2552    -  protein_bind   lac operator: The lac repressor binds to the lac operator to inhibit transcription in E. coli. This inhibition can be relieved by adding lactose or isopropyl-β-D-thiogalactopyranoside (IPTG). lac repressor encoded by lacI
   2560..2590    -  promoter       lac promoter: promoter for the E. coli lac operon
   2605..2626    -  protein_bind   CAP binding site: CAP binding activates transcription in the presence of cAMP. E. coli catabolite activator protein
   2639..2731    -  CDS            lacI (fragment): lac repressor; lacI; The lac repressor binds to the lac operator to inhibit transcription in E. coli. This inhibition can be relieved by adding lactose or isopropyl-β-D-thiogalactopyranoside (IPTG).
   2914..3502    -  rep_origin     ori: high-copy-number ColE1/pMB1/pBR322/pUC origin of replication
   3673..4533    -  CDS            AmpR: β-lactamase; bla; confers resistance to ampicillin, carbenicillin, and related antibiotics
   4534..4638    -  promoter       AmpR promoter: bla
   4733..4768    +  CDS            rop (fragment): Rop protein, which maintains plasmids at low copy number; rop
   4870..4969    +  misc_feature   bom (fragment): basis of mobility region from pBR322
   4975..5132    -  CDS            lacZα (fragment): LacZα fragment of β-galactosidase; lacZ fragment
   5135..2       +  promoter       T7 promoter (across the origin): promoter for bacteriophage T7 RNA polymerase
>Addgene plasmid #219952 | pSGEM hKCNQ1 | addgene full sequence | sequence record 451283 | Addgene NGS Result
GGGCGAATTAATTCGAGCTGCGTACCCAGCTTGCTTGTTCTTTTTGCAGAAGCTCAGAATAAACGCTCAA
CTTTGGCAGATCAATTCCCCCCACCGCGGTGGCGGCCGCTCTAGTGCTAGTGGATCTCCCGGGCTGCAGG
AATTCGATCTAGCACC
[2028 nt withheld, positions 157-2184]
TGAGGAGGATCATCAAGCTTATCGATACCGTCGACATCGAGGGGGGGCCCGAGCTTGATCTGGTTACCAC
TAAACCAGCCTCAAGAACACCCGAATGGAGTCTCTAAGCTACATAATACCAACTTACACTTTACAAAATG
TTGTCCCCCAAAATGTAGCCATTCGTATCTGCTCCTAATAAAAAGAAAGTTTCTTCACATTCTAAAAAAA
AAAAAAAAAAAAAAAAAAAAACCCCCCCCCCCTGCAGGCATGCAGTAATTAAAGGCCATGATGGCCAGCT
AGCTTGAGTATTCTATAGTGTCACCTAAATAGCTTGGCGTAATCATGGTCATAGCTGTTTCCTGTGTGAA
ATTGTTATCCGCTCACAATTCCACACAACATACGAGCCGGAAGCATAAAGTGTAAAGCCTGGGGTGCCTA
ATGAGTGAGCTAACTCACATTAATTGCGTTGCGCTCACTGCCCGCTTTCCAGTCGGGAAACCTGTCGTGC
CAGCTGCATTAATGAATCGGCCAACGCGCGGGGAGAGGCGGTTTGCGTATTGGGCGCTCTTCCGCTTCCT
CGCTCACTGACTCGCTGCGCTCGGTCGTTCGGCTGCGGCGAGCGGTATCAGCTCACTCAAAGGCGGTAAT
ACGGTTATCCACAGAATCAGGGGATAACGCAGGAAAGAACATGTGAGCAAAAGGCCAGCAAAAGGCCAGG
AACCGTAAAAAGGCCGCGTTGCTGGCGTTTTTCCATAGGCTCCGCCCCCCTGACGAGCATCACAAAAATC
GACGCTCAAGTAAGAGGTGGCGAAACCCGACAGGACTATAAAGATACCAGGCGTTTCCCCCTGGAAGCTC
CCTCGTGCGCTCTCCTGTTCCGACCCTGCCGCTTACCGGATACCTGTCCGCCTTTCTCCCTTCGGGAAGC
GTGGCGCTTTCTCATAGCTCACGCTGTAGGTATCTCAGTTCGGTGTAGGTCGTTCGCTCCAAGCTGGGCT
GTGTGCACGAACCCCCCGTTCAGCCCGACCGCTGCGCCTTATCCGGTAACTATCGTCTTGAGTCCAACCC
GGTAAGACACGACTTATCGCCACTGGCAGCAGCCACTGGTAACAGGATTAGCAGAGCGAGGTATGTAGGC
GGTGCTACAGAGTTCTTGAAGTGGTGGCCTAACTACGGCTACACTAGAAGAACAGTATTTGGTATCTGCG
CTCTGCTGAAGCCAGTTACCTTCGGAAAAAGAGTTGGTAGCTCTTGATCCGGCAAACAAACCACCGCTGG
TAGCGGTGGTTTTTTTGTTTGCAAGCAGCAGATTACGCGCAGAAAAAAAGGATCTCAAGAAGATCCTTTG
ATCTTTTCTACGGGGTCTGACGCTCAGTGGAACGAAAACTCACGTTAAGGGATTTTGGTCATGAGATTAT
CAAAAAGGATCTTCACCTAGATCCTTTTAAATTAAAAATGAAGTTTTAAATCAATCTAAAGTATATATGA
GTAAACTTGGTCTGACAGTTACCAATGCTTAATCAGTGAGGCACCTATCTCAGCGATCTGTCTATTTCGT
TCATCCATAGTTGCCTGACTCCCCGTCGTGTAGATAACTACGATACGGGAGGGCTTACCATCTGGCCCCA
GTGCTGCAATGATACCGCGAGACCCACGCTCACCGGCTCCAGATTTATCAGCAATAAACCAGCCAGCCGG
AAGGGCCGAGCGCAGAAGTGGTCCTGCAACTTTATCCGCCTCCATCCAGTCTATTAATTGTTGCCGGGAA
GCTAGAGTAAGTAGTTCGCCAGTTAATAGTTTGCGCAACGTTGTTGCCATTGCTACAGGCATCGTGGTGT
CACGCTCGTCGTTTGGTATGGCTTCATTCAGCTCCGGTTCCCAACGATCAAGGCGAGTTACATGATCCCC
CATGTTGTGCAAAAAAGCGGTTAGCTCCTTCGGTCCTCCGATCGTTGTCAGAAGTAAGTTGGCCGCAGTG
TTATCACTCATGGTTATGGCAGCACTGCATAATTCTCTTACTGTCATGCCATCCGTAAGATGCTTTTCTG
TGACTGGTGAGTACTCAACCAAGTCATTCTGAGAATAGTGTATGCGGCGACCGAGTTGCTCTTGCCCGGC
GTCAATACGGGATAATACCGCGCCACATAGCAGAACTTTAAAAGTGCTCATCATTGGAAAACGTTCTTCG
GGGCGAAAACTCTCAAGGATCTTACCGCTGTTGAGATCCAGTTCGATGTAACCCACTCGTGCACCCAACT
GATCTTCAGCATCTTTTACTTTCACCAGCGTTTCTGGGTGAGCAAAAACAGGAAGGCAAAATGCCGCAAA
AAAGGGAATAAGGGCGACACGGAAATGTTGAATACTCATACTCTTCCTTTTTCAATATTATTGAAGCATT
TATCAGGGTTATTGTCTCATGAGCGGATACATATTTGAATGTATTTAGAAAAATAAACAAATAGGGGTTC
CGCGCACATTTCCCCGAAAAGTGCCACCTGACGTCTAAGAAACCATTATTATCATGACATTAACCTATAA
AAATAGGCGTATCACGAGGCCCTTTCGTCTCGCGCGTTTCGGTGATGACGGTGAAAACCTCTGACACATG
CAGCTCCCGGAGACGGTCACAGCTTGTCTGTAAGCGGATGCCGGGAGCAGACAAGCCCGTCAGGGCGCGT
CAGCGGGTGTTGGCGGGTGTCGGGGCTGGCTTAACTATGCGGCATCAGAGCAGATTGTACTGAGAGTGCA
CCATATGCGGTGTGAAATACCGCACAGATGCGTAAGGAGAAAATACCGCATCAGGCGCCATTCGCCATTC
AGGCTGCGCAACTGTTGGGAAGGGCGATCGGTGCGGGCCTCTTCGCTATTACGCCAGCTGGCGAAAGGGG
GATGTGCTGCAAGGCGATTAAGTTGGGTAACGCCAGGGTTTTCCCAGTCACGACGTTGTAAAACGACGGC
CAGTGAATTGTAATACGACTCACTATA
